Addgene plasmid #135111: TAF15_RRM-ZNF_pGEX
Purpose: Recombinant expression of TAF15 with dual-affinity tag
Depositing lab: Christopher Burge. Depositing organization: Massachusetts Institute of Technology. Publication: Sequence, Structure, and Context Preferences of Human RNA Binding Proteins. Dominguez D, Freese P, Alexis MS, Su A, Hochman M, Palden T, Bazile C, Lambert NJ, Van Nostrand EL, Pratt GA, Yeo GW, Graveley BR, Burge CB. Mol Cell. 2018 Jun 7;70(5):854-867.e9. doi: 10.1016/j.molcel.2018.05.001. Epub 2018 Jun 7. PubMed 29883606.
Backbone
  Vector backbone: pGEX-6P-2
  Backbone manufacturer: Promega
  Backbone size w/o insert (bp): 5081
  Vector type: Bacterial Expression
Growth in bacteria
  Bacterial resistance: Ampicillin, 100 μg/mL
  Growth temperature: 37°C
  Growth strain: DH5alpha
  Copy number: High Copy
Gene/Insert
  Gene/Insert name: TAF15
  Species: H. sapiens (human)
  Insert size (bp): 636
  Entrez Gene: TAF15 (a.k.a. Npl3, RBP56, TAF2N, TAFII68)
  Promoter: tac
  Tag / fusion protein: GST-SBP (N terminal on backbone)
  Cloning method: Restriction Enzyme; 5′ cloning site BamHI (not destroyed); 3′ cloning site NotI (not destroyed)
  Sequencing primers: 5′ 5GEX (GGGCTGGCAAGCCACGTTTGGTG); 3′ 3GEX (CCGGGAGCTGCATGTGTCAGAGG)
Terms and licenses: Academic/Nonprofit Terms; Industry Terms: Not Available to Industry
How to cite: TAF15_RRM-ZNF_pGEX was a gift from Christopher Burge (Addgene plasmid # 135111 ; http://n2t.net/addgene:135111 ; RRID:Addgene_135111)
