[The description below was written by a language model from this plasmid's Addgene catalogue record and pLannotate feature annotations shown in this document.]
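Description:
TAF15_RRM-ZNF_pGEX is a bacterial expression plasmid built on the pGEX-6P-2 backbone for producing a fragment of human TAF15 in E. coli as a dual-affinity-tagged fusion protein. The 636 bp insert, cloned between BamHI and NotI sites that both remain intact, is annotated as a partial TAF15 coding sequence. The plasmid name suggests it covers the RNA recognition motif and zinc finger region rather than the full-length protein. It sits downstream of, and per the catalogue record is fused to, Schistosoma japonicum glutathione S-transferase (GST). The record describes the N-terminal tag as GST-SBP (SBP usually denotes streptavidin-binding peptide). The SBP portion is not annotated separately in either feature table, though it presumably lies in the roughly 150 bp unannotated gap between the GST and TAF15 coding regions.

Expression is driven by the tac promoter, a strong trp/lac hybrid, followed by a lac operator. A plasmid-borne lacI gene supplies repressor, so transcription stays off until it is induced with IPTG. The plasmid is 5,717 bp, replicates from a high-copy ColE1/pMB1-type origin and is selected with ampicillin through the bla gene. Backbone remnants include a lac promoter/lacZα segment and short rop and bom fragments. The depositor and repository sequencing records are the same length and share the same features in circularly permuted coordinates. They differ only in whether the lacI promoter is called as the lacIq variant.

The stated purpose is recombinant expression of tagged TAF15, and the two tags provide two independent handles for purifying or immobilising the protein. The associated publication examines the sequence, structure and context preferences of human RNA-binding proteins, which is consistent with use in in vitro RNA-binding assays.
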