Features (pLannotate 1.2.2; 17 found; start..end, strand, type, name):
     26..65      +  CDS            rop (fragment): Rop protein, which maintains plasmids at low copy number; rop
    167..207     +  misc_feature   bom (fragment): basis of mobility region from pBR322
    312..416     +  promoter       AmpR promoter: bla
    417..1277    +  CDS            AmpR: β-lactamase; bla; confers resistance to ampicillin, carbenicillin, and related antibiotics
   1448..2036    +  rep_origin     ori: high-copy-number ColE1/pMB1/pBR322/pUC origin of replication
   2222..2273    -  misc_feature   bom (fragment): basis of mobility region from pBR322
   2280..2357    +  promoter       lacIq promoter: lacI (mutant); In the lacIq allele, a single base change in the promoter boosts expression of the lacI gene about 10-fold.
   2358..3440    +  CDS            lacI: lac repressor; lacI; The lac repressor binds to the lac operator to inhibit transcription in E. coli. This inhibition can be relieved by adding lactose or isopropyl-β-D-thiogalactopyranoside (IPTG).
   3453..3474    +  protein_bind   CAP binding site: CAP binding activates transcription in the presence of cAMP. E. coli catabolite activator protein
   3489..3519    +  promoter       lac promoter: promoter for the E. coli lac operon
   3527..3543    +  protein_bind   lac operator: The lac repressor binds to the lac operator to inhibit transcription in E. coli. This inhibition can be relieved by adding lactose or isopropyl-β-D-thiogalactopyranoside (IPTG). lac repressor encoded by lacI
   3563..3736    +  CDS            lacZα: LacZα fragment of β-galactosidase; lacZ fragment
   4015..4116    -  CDS            yciV (fragment): RNAAM_ECOLI - Also known as trpH From Escherichia coli (strain K12).
   4192..4220    +  promoter       tac promoter: strong E. coli promoter; hybrid between the trp and lac UV5 promoters
   4228..4244    +  protein_bind   lac operator: The lac repressor binds to the lac operator to inhibit transcription in E. coli. This inhibition can be relieved by adding lactose or isopropyl-β-D-thiogalactopyranoside (IPTG). lac repressor encoded by lacI
   4267..4920    +  CDS            GST26_SCHJA: Experimental evidence at protein level: Swiss-Prot protein existence level 1. GST isoenzymes appear to play a central role in the parasite detoxification system. Other functions are also suspected including a role in increasing the solubility of haematin in the parasite gut. From Schistosoma japonicum (Blood fluke).
   5074..5709    +  CDS            TAF15 (fragment): RBP56_HUMAN - Also known as RBP56, TAF2N. Experimental evidence at protein level: Swiss-Prot protein existence level 1. RNA and ssDNA-binding protein that may play specific roles during transcription initiation at distinct promoters. Can enter the preinitiation complex together with the RNA polymerase II (Pol II). From Homo sapiens (Human).
>Addgene plasmid #135111 | TAF15_RRM-ZNF_pGEX | depositor full sequence | sequence record 259847 | Full Sequence
GGCCGCATCGTGACTGACTGACGATCTGCCTCGCGCGTTTCGGTGATGACGGTGAAAACCTCTGACACAT
GCAGCTCCCGGAGACGGTCACAGCTTGTCTGTAAGCGGATGCCGGGAGCAGACAAGCCCGTCAGGGCGCG
TCAGCGGGTGTTGGCGGGTGTCGGGGCGCAGCCATGACCCAGTCACGTAGCGATAGCGGAGTGTATAATT
CTTGAAGACGAAAGGGCCTCGTGATACGCCTATTTTTATAGGTTAATGTCATGATAATAATGGTTTCTTA
GACGTCAGGTGGCACTTTTCGGGGAAATGTGCGCGGAACCCCTATTTGTTTATTTTTCTAAATACATTCA
AATATGTATCCGCTCATGAGACAATAACCCTGATAAATGCTTCAATAATATTGAAAAAGGAAGAGTATGA
GTATTCAACATTTCCGTGTCGCCCTTATTCCCTTTTTTGCGGCATTTTGCCTTCCTGTTTTTGCTCACCC
AGAAACGCTGGTGAAAGTAAAAGATGCTGAAGATCAGTTGGGTGCACGAGTGGGTTACATCGAACTGGAT
CTCAACAGCGGTAAGATCCTTGAGAGTTTTCGCCCCGAAGAACGTTTTCCAATGATGAGCACTTTTAAAG
TTCTGCTATGTGGCGCGGTATTATCCCGTGTTGACGCCGGGCAAGAGCAACTCGGTCGCCGCATACACTA
TTCTCAGAATGACTTGGTTGAGTACTCACCAGTCACAGAAAAGCATCTTACGGATGGCATGACAGTAAGA
GAATTATGCAGTGCTGCCATAACCATGAGTGATAACACTGCGGCCAACTTACTTCTGACAACGATCGGAG
GACCGAAGGAGCTAACCGCTTTTTTGCACAACATGGGGGATCATGTAACTCGCCTTGATCGTTGGGAACC
GGAGCTGAATGAAGCCATACCAAACGACGAGCGTGACACCACGATGCCTGCAGCAATGGCAACAACGTTG
CGCAAACTATTAACTGGCGAACTACTTACTCTAGCTTCCCGGCAACAATTAATAGACTGGATGGAGGCGG
ATAAAGTTGCAGGACCACTTCTGCGCTCGGCCCTTCCGGCTGGCTGGTTTATTGCTGATAAATCTGGAGC
CGGTGAGCGTGGGTCTCGCGGTATCATTGCAGCACTGGGGCCAGATGGTAAGCCCTCCCGTATCGTAGTT
ATCTACACGACGGGGAGTCAGGCAACTATGGATGAACGAAATAGACAGATCGCTGAGATAGGTGCCTCAC
TGATTAAGCATTGGTAACTGTCAGACCAAGTTTACTCATATATACTTTAGATTGATTTAAAACTTCATTT
TTAATTTAAAAGGATCTAGGTGAAGATCCTTTTTGATAATCTCATGACCAAAATCCCTTAACGTGAGTTT
TCGTTCCACTGAGCGTCAGACCCCGTAGAAAAGATCAAAGGATCTTCTTGAGATCCTTTTTTTCTGCGCG
TAATCTGCTGCTTGCAAACAAAAAAACCACCGCTACCAGCGGTGGTTTGTTTGCCGGATCAAGAGCTACC
AACTCTTTTTCCGAAGGTAACTGGCTTCAGCAGAGCGCAGATACCAAATACTGTCCTTCTAGTGTAGCCG
TAGTTAGGCCACCACTTCAAGAACTCTGTAGCACCGCCTACATACCTCGCTCTGCTAATCCTGTTACCAG
TGGCTGCTGCCAGTGGCGATAAGTCGTGTCTTACCGGGTTGGACTCAAGACGATAGTTACCGGATAAGGC
GCAGCGGTCGGGCTGAACGGGGGGTTCGTGCACACAGCCCAGCTTGGAGCGAACGACCTACACCGAACTG
AGATACCTACAGCGTGAGCTATGAGAAAGCGCCACGCTTCCCGAAGGGAGAAAGGCGGACAGGTATCCGG
TAAGCGGCAGGGTCGGAACAGGAGAGCGCACGAGGGAGCTTCCAGGGGGAAACGCCTGGTATCTTTATAG
TCCTGTCGGGTTTCGCCACCTCTGACTTGAGCGTCGATTTTTGTGATGCTCGTCAGGGGGGCGGAGCCTA
TGGAAAAACGCCAGCAACGCGGCCTTTTTACGGTTCCTGGCCTTTTGCTGGCCTTTTGCTCACATGTTCT
TTCCTGCGTTATCCCCTGATTCTGTGGATAACCGTATTACCGCCTTTGAGTGAGCTGATACCGCTCGCCG
CAGCCGAACGACCGAGCGCAGCGAGTCAGTGAGCGAGGAAGCGGAAGAGCGCCTGATGCGGTATTTTCTC
CTTACGCATCTGTGCGGTATTTCACACCGCATAAATTCCGACACCATCGAATGGTGCAAAACCTTTCGCG
GTATGGCATGATAGCGCCCGGAAGAGAGTCAATTCAGGGTGGTGAATGTGAAACCAGTAACGTTATACGA
TGTCGCAGAGTATGCCGGTGTCTCTTATCAGACCGTTTCCCGCGTGGTGAACCAGGCCAGCCACGTTTCT
GCGAAAACGCGGGAAAAAGTGGAAGCGGCGATGGCGGAGCTGAATTACATTCCCAACCGCGTGGCACAAC
AACTGGCGGGCAAACAGTCGTTGCTGATTGGCGTTGCCACCTCCAGTCTGGCCCTGCACGCGCCGTCGCA
AATTGTCGCGGCGATTAAATCTCGCGCCGATCAACTGGGTGCCAGCGTGGTGGTGTCGATGGTAGAACGA
AGCGGCGTCGAAGCCTGTAAAGCGGCGGTGCACAATCTTCTCGCGCAACGCGTCAGTGGGCTGATCATTA
ACTATCCGCTGGATGACCAGGATGCCATTGCTGTGGAAGCTGCCTGCACTAATGTTCCGGCGTTATTTCT
TGATGTCTCTGACCAGACACCCATCAACAGTATTATTTTCTCCCATGAAGACGGTACGCGACTGGGCGTG
GAGCATCTGGTCGCATTGGGTCACCAGCAAATCGCGCTGTTAGCGGGCCCATTAAGTTCTGTCTCGGCGC
GTCTGCGTCTGGCTGGCTGGCATAAATATCTCACTCGCAATCAAATTCAGCCGATAGCGGAACGGGAAGG
CGACTGGAGTGCCATGTCCGGTTTTCAACAAACCATGCAAATGCTGAATGAGGGCATCGTTCCCACTGCG
ATGCTGGTTGCCAACGATCAGATGGCGCTGGGCGCAATGCGCGCCATTACCGAGTCCGGGCTGCGCGTTG
GTGCGGATATCTCGGTAGTGGGATACGACGATACCGAAGACAGCTCATGTTATATCCCGCCGTCAACCAC
CATCAAACAGGATTTTCGCCTGCTGGGGCAAACCAGCGTGGACCGCTTGCTGCAACTCTCTCAGGGCCAG
GCGGTGAAGGGCAATCAGCTGTTGCCCGTCTCACTGGTGAAAAGAAAAACCACCCTGGCGCCCAATACGC
AAACCGCCTCTCCCCGCGCGTTGGCCGATTCATTAATGCAGCTGGCACGACAGGTTTCCCGACTGGAAAG
CGGGCAGTGAGCGCAACGCAATTAATGTGAGTTAGCTCACTCATTAGGCACCCCAGGCTTTACACTTTAT
GCTTCCGGCTCGTATGTTGTGTGGAATTGTGAGCGGATAACAATTTCACACAGGAAACAGCTATGACCAT
GATTACGGATTCACTGGCCGTCGTTTTACAACGTCGTGACTGGGAAAACCCTGGCGTTACCCAACTTAAT
CGCCTTGCAGCACATCCCCCTTTCGCCAGCTGGCGTAATAGCGAAGAGGCCCGCACCGATCGCCCTTCCC
AACAGTTGCGCAGCCTGAATGGCGAATGGCGCTTTGCCTGGTTTCCGGCACCAGAAGCGGTGCCGGAAAG
CTGGCTGGAGTGCGATCTTCCTGAGGCCGATACTGTCGTCGTCCCCTCAAACTGGCAGATGCACGGTTAC
GATGCGCCCATCTACACCAACGTAACCTATCCCATTACGGTCAATCCGCCGTTTGTTCCCACGGAGAATC
CGACGGGTTGTTACTCGCTCACATTTAATGTTGATGAAAGCTGGCTACAGGAAGGCCAGACGCGAATTAT
TTTTGATGGCGTTGGAATTACGTTATCGACTGCACGGTGCACCAATGCTTCTGGCGTCAGGCAGCCATCG
GAAGCTGTGGTATGGCTGTGCAGGTCGTAAATCACTGCATAATTCGTGTCGCTCAAGGCGCACTCCCGTT
CTGGATAATGTTTTTTGCGCCGACATCATAACGGTTCTGGCAAATATTCTGAAATGAGCTGTTGACAATT
AATCATCGGCTCGTATAATGTGTGGAATTGTGAGCGGATAACAATTTCACACAGGAAACAGTATTCATGT
CCCCTATACTAGGTTATTGGAAAATTAAGGGCCTTGTGCAACCCACTCGACTTCTTTTGGAATATCTTGA
AGAAAAATATGAAGAGCATTTGTATGAGCGCGATGAAGGTGATAAATGGCGAAACAAAAAGTTTGAATTG
GGTTTGGAGTTTCCCAATCTTCCTTATTATATTGATGGTGATGTTAAATTAACACAGTCTATGGCCATCA
TACGTTATATAGCTGACAAGCACAACATGTTGGGTGGTTGTCCAAAAGAGCGTGCAGAGATTTCAATGCT
TGAAGGAGCGGTTTTGGATATTAGATACGGTGTTTCGAGAATTGCATATAGTAAAGACTTTGAAACTCTC
AAAGTTGATTTTCTTAGCAAGCTACCTGAAATGCTGAAAATGTTCGAAGATCGTTTATGTCATAAAACAT
ATTTAAATGGTGATCATGTAACCCATCCTGACTTCATGTTGTATGACGCTCTTGATGTTGTTTTATACAT
GGACCCAATGTGCCTGGATGCGTTCCCAAAATTAGTTTGTTTTAAAAAACGTATTGAAGCTATCCCACAA
ATTGATAAGTACTTGAAATCCAGCAAGTATATAGCATGGCCTTTGCAGGGCTGGCAAGCCACGTTTGGTG
GTGGCGACCATCCTCCAAAATCGGATCTGGAAGTTCTGTTCCAGGGGCCCCTGGGATTAATGGACGAAAA
AACCACCGGTTGGCGTGGTGGTCACGTTGTTGAAGGTCTGGCTGGTGAACTGGAACAGCTGCGTGCTCGT
CTGGAACACCACCCGCAGGGTCAGCGTGAACCGGGATCCGACCGCGGTGGCTTCAAAAATTTTGGTGGTC
ACAGGGATTATGGACCCAGAACAGATGCTGATTCAGAATCTGATAATTCAGATAACAACACAATCTTTGT
GCAAGGACTTGGGGAGGGTGTGTCTACAGATCAAGTTGGGGAGTTCTTTAAACAAATAGGAATTATCAAG
ACAAATAAGAAGACCGGAAAACCAATGATAAATCTTTATACAGACAAGGACACAGGAAAGCCAAAGGGGG
AGGCAACAGTGTCATTTGATGACCCTCCTTCAGCTAAGGCAGCCATTGACTGGTTTGATGGAAAAGAATT
CCATGGCAACATCATTAAAGTGTCCTTTGCCACTAGAAGACCTGAATTCATGAGAGGAGGTGGAAGTGGA
GGTGGGCGGCGAGGCCGTGGAGGATATAGAGGTCGTGGAGGCTTTCAAGGGAGAGGTGGAGACCCCAAAA
GTGGGGATTGGGTTTGCCCTAATCCGTCATGCGGAAATATGAACTTTGCTCGAAGGAATTCCTGCAATCA
GTGCAATGAGCCTAGACCAGAGGACTCTCGTCCCTCAGGAGGAGATTTCCGGGGGAGAGGCTACGGTGGA
GAGAGGGGCTACAGAGGTCGTGGGGGCAGAGGTGGAGACCGATGAGC
