Features (pLannotate 1.2.2; 17 found; start..end, strand, type, name):
      1..17      +  protein_bind   lac operator: The lac repressor binds to the lac operator to inhibit transcription in E. coli. This inhibition can be relieved by adding lactose or isopropyl-β-D-thiogalactopyranoside (IPTG). lac repressor encoded by lacI
     40..693     +  CDS            GST26_SCHJA: Experimental evidence at protein level: Swiss-Prot protein existence level 1. GST isoenzymes appear to play a central role in the parasite detoxification system. Other functions are also suspected including a role in increasing the solubility of haematin in the parasite gut. From Schistosoma japonicum (Blood fluke).
    847..1482    +  CDS            TAF15 (fragment): RBP56_HUMAN - Also known as RBP56, TAF2N. Experimental evidence at protein level: Swiss-Prot protein existence level 1. RNA and ssDNA-binding protein that may play specific roles during transcription initiation at distinct promoters. Can enter the preinitiation complex together with the RNA polymerase II (Pol II). From Homo sapiens (Human).
   1516..1555    +  CDS            rop (fragment): Rop protein, which maintains plasmids at low copy number; rop
   1657..1697    +  misc_feature   bom (fragment): basis of mobility region from pBR322
   1802..1906    +  promoter       AmpR promoter: bla
   1907..2767    +  CDS            AmpR: β-lactamase; bla; confers resistance to ampicillin, carbenicillin, and related antibiotics
   2938..3526    +  rep_origin     ori: high-copy-number ColE1/pMB1/pBR322/pUC origin of replication
   3712..3763    -  misc_feature   bom (fragment): basis of mobility region from pBR322
   3770..3847    +  promoter       lacI promoter: lacI
   3848..4930    +  CDS            lacI: lac repressor; lacI; The lac repressor binds to the lac operator to inhibit transcription in E. coli. This inhibition can be relieved by adding lactose or isopropyl-β-D-thiogalactopyranoside (IPTG).
   4943..4964    +  protein_bind   CAP binding site: CAP binding activates transcription in the presence of cAMP. E. coli catabolite activator protein
   4979..5009    +  promoter       lac promoter: promoter for the E. coli lac operon
   5017..5033    +  protein_bind   lac operator: The lac repressor binds to the lac operator to inhibit transcription in E. coli. This inhibition can be relieved by adding lactose or isopropyl-β-D-thiogalactopyranoside (IPTG). lac repressor encoded by lacI
   5053..5226    +  CDS            lacZα: LacZα fragment of β-galactosidase; lacZ fragment
   5490..5606    -  CDS            yciV (fragment): RNAAM_ECOLI - Also known as trpH From Escherichia coli (strain K12).
   5682..5710    +  promoter       tac promoter: strong E. coli promoter; hybrid between the trp and lac UV5 promoters
>Addgene plasmid #135111 | TAF15_RRM-ZNF_pGEX | addgene full sequence | sequence record 273916 | Addgene NGS Result
TTGTGAGCGGATAACAATTTCACACAGGAAACAGTATTCATGTCCCCTATACTAGGTTATTGGAAAATTA
AGGGCCTTGTGCAACCCACTCGACTTCTTTTGGAATATCTTGAAGAAAAATATGAAGAGCATTTGTATGA
GCGCGATGAAGGTGATAAATGGCGAAACAAAAAGTTTGAATTGGGTTTGGAGTTTCCCAATCTTCCTTAT
TATATTGATGGTGATGTTAAATTAACACAGTCTATGGCCATCATACGTTATATAGCTGACAAGCACAACA
TGTTGGGTGGTTGTCCAAAAGAGCGTGCAGAGATTTCAATGCTTGAAGGAGCGGTTTTGGATATTAGATA
CGGTGTTTCGAGAATTGCATATAGTAAAGACTTTGAAACTCTCAAAGTTGATTTTCTTAGCAAGCTACCT
GAAATGCTGAAAATGTTCGAAGATCGTTTATGTCATAAAACATATTTAAATGGTGATCATGTAACCCATC
CTGACTTCATGTTGTATGACGCTCTTGATGTTGTTTTATACATGGACCCAATGTGCCTGGATGCGTTCCC
AAAATTAGTTTGTTTTAAAAAACGTATTGAAGCTATCCCACAAATTGATAAGTACTTGAAATCCAGCAAG
TATATAGCATGGCCTTTGCAGGGCTGGCAAGCCACGTTTGGTGGTGGCGACCATCCTCCAAAATCGGATC
TGGAAGTTCTGTTCCAGGGGCCCCTGGGATTAATGGACGAAAAAACCACCGGTTGGCGTGGTGGTCACGT
TGTTGAAGGTCTGGCTGGTGAACTGGAACAGCTGCGTGCTCGTCTGGAACACCACCCGCAGGGTCAGCGT
GAACCGGGATCCGACCGCGGTGGCTTCAAAAATTTTGGTGGTCACAGGGATTATGGACCCAGAACAGATG
CTGATTCAGAATCTGATAATTCAGATAACAACACAATCTTTGTGCAAGGACTTGGGGAGGGTGTGTCTAC
AGATCAAGTTGGGGAGTTCTTTAAACAAATAGGAATTATCAAGACAAATAAGAAGACCGGAAAACCAATG
ATAAATCTTTATACAGACAAGGACACAGGAAAGCCAAAGGGGGAGGCAACAGTGTCATTTGATGACCCTC
CTTCAGCTAAGGCAGCCATTGACTGGTTTGATGGAAAAGAATTCCATGGCAACATCATTAAAGTGTCCTT
TGCCACTAGAAGACCTGAATTCATGAGAGGAGGTGGAAGTGGAGGTGGGCGGCGAGGCCGTGGAGGATAT
AGAGGTCGTGGAGGCTTTCAAGGGAGAGGTGGAGACCCCAAAAGTGGGGATTGGGTTTGCCCTAATCCGT
CATGCGGAAATATGAACTTTGCTCGAAGGAATTCCTGCAATCAGTGCAATGAGCCTAGACCAGAGGACTC
TCGTCCCTCAGGAGGAGATTTCCGGGGGAGAGGCTACGGTGGAGAGAGGGGCTACAGAGGTCGTGGGGGC
AGAGGTGGAGACCGATGAGCGGCCGCATCGTGACTGACTGACGATCTGCCTCGCGCGTTTCGGTGATGAC
GGTGAAAACCTCTGACACATGCAGCTCCCGGAGACGGTCACAGCTTGTCTGTAAGCGGATGCCGGGAGCA
GACAAGCCCGTCAGGGCGCGTCAGCGGGTGTTGGCGGGTGTCGGGGCGCAGCCATGACCCAGTCACGTAG
CGATAGCGGAGTGTATAATTCTTGAAGACGAAAGGGCCTCGTGATACGCCTATTTTTATAGGTTAATGTC
ATGATAATAATGGTTTCTTAGACGTCAGGTGGCACTTTTCGGGGAAATGTGCGCGGAACCCCTATTTGTT
TATTTTTCTAAATACATTCAAATATGTATCCGCTCATGAGACAATAACCCTGATAAATGCTTCAATAATA
TTGAAAAAGGAAGAGTATGAGTATTCAACATTTCCGTGTCGCCCTTATTCCCTTTTTTGCGGCATTTTGC
CTTCCTGTTTTTGCTCACCCAGAAACGCTGGTGAAAGTAAAAGATGCTGAAGATCAGTTGGGTGCACGAG
TGGGTTACATCGAACTGGATCTCAACAGCGGTAAGATCCTTGAGAGTTTTCGCCCCGAAGAACGTTTTCC
AATGATGAGCACTTTTAAAGTTCTGCTATGTGGCGCGGTATTATCCCGTGTTGACGCCGGGCAAGAGCAA
CTCGGTCGCCGCATACACTATTCTCAGAATGACTTGGTTGAGTACTCACCAGTCACAGAAAAGCATCTTA
CGGATGGCATGACAGTAAGAGAATTATGCAGTGCTGCCATAACCATGAGTGATAACACTGCGGCCAACTT
ACTTCTGACAACGATCGGAGGACCGAAGGAGCTAACCGCTTTTTTGCACAACATGGGGGATCATGTAACT
CGCCTTGATCGTTGGGAACCGGAGCTGAATGAAGCCATACCAAACGACGAGCGTGACACCACGATGCCTG
CAGCAATGGCAACAACGTTGCGCAAACTATTAACTGGCGAACTACTTACTCTAGCTTCCCGGCAACAATT
AATAGACTGGATGGAGGCGGATAAAGTTGCAGGACCACTTCTGCGCTCGGCCCTTCCGGCTGGCTGGTTT
ATTGCTGATAAATCTGGAGCCGGTGAGCGTGGGTCTCGCGGTATCATTGCAGCACTGGGGCCAGATGGTA
AGCCCTCCCGTATCGTAGTTATCTACACGACGGGGAGTCAGGCAACTATGGATGAACGAAATAGACAGAT
CGCTGAGATAGGTGCCTCACTGATTAAGCATTGGTAACTGTCAGACCAAGTTTACTCATATATACTTTAG
ATTGATTTAAAACTTCATTTTTAATTTAAAAGGATCTAGGTGAAGATCCTTTTTGATAATCTCATGACCA
AAATCCCTTAACGTGAGTTTTCGTTCCACTGAGCGTCAGACCCCGTAGAAAAGATCAAAGGATCTTCTTG
AGATCCTTTTTTTCTGCGCGTAATCTGCTGCTTGCAAACAAAAAAACCACCGCTACCAGCGGTGGTTTGT
TTGCCGGATCAAGAGCTACCAACTCTTTTTCCGAAGGTAACTGGCTTCAGCAGAGCGCAGATACCAAATA
CTGTCCTTCTAGTGTAGCCGTAGTTAGGCCACCACTTCAAGAACTCTGTAGCACCGCCTACATACCTCGC
TCTGCTAATCCTGTTACCAGTGGCTGCTGCCAGTGGCGATAAGTCGTGTCTTACCGGGTTGGACTCAAGA
CGATAGTTACCGGATAAGGCGCAGCGGTCGGGCTGAACGGGGGGTTCGTGCACACAGCCCAGCTTGGAGC
GAACGACCTACACCGAACTGAGATACCTACAGCGTGAGCTATGAGAAAGCGCCACGCTTCCCGAAGGGAG
AAAGGCGGACAGGTATCCGGTAAGCGGCAGGGTCGGAACAGGAGAGCGCACGAGGGAGCTTCCAGGGGGA
AACGCCTGGTATCTTTATAGTCCTGTCGGGTTTCGCCACCTCTGACTTGAGCGTCGATTTTTGTGATGCT
CGTCAGGGGGGCGGAGCCTATGGAAAAACGCCAGCAACGCGGCCTTTTTACGGTTCCTGGCCTTTTGCTG
GCCTTTTGCTCACATGTTCTTTCCTGCGTTATCCCCTGATTCTGTGGATAACCGTATTACCGCCTTTGAG
TGAGCTGATACCGCTCGCCGCAGCCGAACGACCGAGCGCAGCGAGTCAGTGAGCGAGGAAGCGGAAGAGC
GCCTGATGCGGTATTTTCTCCTTACGCATCTGTGCGGTATTTCACACCGCATAAATTCCGACACCATCGA
ATGGCGCAAAACCTTTCGCGGTATGGCATGATAGCGCCCGGAAGAGAGTCAATTCAGGGTGGTGAATGTG
AAACCAGTAACGTTATACGATGTCGCAGAGTATGCCGGTGTCTCTTATCAGACCGTTTCCCGCGTGGTGA
ACCAGGCCAGCCACGTTTCTGCGAAAACGCGGGAAAAAGTGGAAGCGGCGATGGCGGAGCTGAATTACAT
TCCCAACCGCGTGGCACAACAACTGGCGGGCAAACAGTCGTTGCTGATTGGCGTTGCCACCTCCAGTCTG
GCCCTGCACGCGCCGTCGCAAATTGTCGCGGCGATTAAATCTCGCGCCGATCAACTGGGTGCCAGCGTGG
TGGTGTCGATGGTAGAACGAAGCGGCGTCGAAGCCTGTAAAGCGGCGGTGCACAATCTTCTCGCGCAACG
CGTCAGTGGGCTGATCATTAACTATCCGCTGGATGACCAGGATGCCATTGCTGTGGAAGCTGCCTGCACT
AATGTTCCGGCGTTATTTCTTGATGTCTCTGACCAGACACCCATCAACAGTATTATTTTCTCCCATGAAG
ACGGTACGCGACTGGGCGTGGAGCATCTGGTCGCATTGGGTCACCAGCAAATCGCGCTGTTAGCGGGCCC
ATTAAGTTCTGTCTCGGCGCGTCTGCGTCTGGCTGGCTGGCATAAATATCTCACTCGCAATCAAATTCAG
CCGATAGCGGAACGGGAAGGCGACTGGAGTGCCATGTCCGGTTTTCAACAAACCATGCAAATGCTGAATG
AGGGCATCGTTCCCACTGCGATGCTGGTTGCCAACGATCAGATGGCGCTGGGCGCAATGCGCGCCATTAC
CGAGTCCGGGCTGCGCGTTGGTGCGGATATCTCGGTAGTGGGATACGACGATACCGAAGACAGCTCATGT
TATATCCCGCCGTTAACCACCATCAAACAGGATTTTCGCCTGCTGGGGCAAACCAGCGTGGACCGCTTGC
TGCAACTCTCTCAGGGCCAGGCGGTGAAGGGCAATCAGCTGTTGCCCGTCTCACTGGTGAAAAGAAAAAC
CACGCTAGCGCCCAATACGCAAACCGCCTCTCCCCGCGCGTTGGCCGATTCATTAATGCAGCTGGCACGA
CAGGTTTCCCGACTGGAAAGCGGGCAGTGAGCGCAACGCAATTAATGTAAGTTAGCTCACTCATTAGGCA
CCCCAGGCTTTACACTTTATGCTTCCGGCTCGTATGTTGTGTGGAATTGTGAGCGGATAACAATTTCACA
CAGGAAACAGCTATGACCATGATTACGGATTCACTGGCCGTCGTTTTACAACGTCGTGACTGGGAAAACC
CTGGCGTTACCCAACTTAATCGCCTTGCAGCACATCCCCCTTTCGCCAGCTGGCGTAATAGCGAAGAGGC
CCGCACCGATCGCCCTTCCCAACAGTTGCGCAGCCTGAATGGCGAATGGCGCTTTGCCTGGTTTCCGGCA
CCAGAAGCGGTGCCGGAAAGCTGGCTGGAGTGCGATCTTCCTGAGGCCGATACTGTCGTCGTCCCCTCAA
ACTGGCAGATGCACGGTTACGATGCGCCCATCTACACCAACGTGACCTATCCCATTACGGTCAATCCGCC
GTTTGTTCCCACGGAGAATCCGACGGGTTGTTACTCGCTCACATTTAATGTTGATGAAAGCTGGCTACAG
GAAGGCCAGACGCGAATTATTTTTGATGGCGTTGGAATTAGCTTATCGACTGCACGGTGCACCAATGCTT
CTGGCGTCAGGCAGCCATCGGAAGCTGTGGTATGGCTGTGCAGGTCGTAAATCACTGCATAATTCGTGTC
GCTCAAGGCGCACTCCCGTTCTGGATAATGTTTTTTGCGCCGACATCATAACGGTTCTGGCAAATATTCT
GAAATGAGCTGTTGACAATTAATCATCGGCTCGTATAATGTGTGGAA
