>Addgene plasmid #135111 | TAF15_RRM-ZNF_pGEX | depositor partial sequence | sequence record 259848 | TAF15_ORF
GACCGCGGTGGCTTCAAAAATTTTGGTGGTCACAGGGATTATGGACCCAGAACAGATGCTGATTCAGAAT
CTGATAATTCAGATAACAACACAATCTTTGTGCAAGGACTTGGGGAGGGTGTGTCTACAGATCAAGTTGG
GGAGTTCTTTAAACAAATAGGAATTATCAAGACAAATAAGAAGACCGGAAAACCAATGATAAATCTTTAT
ACAGACAAGGACACAGGAAAGCCAAAGGGGGAGGCAACAGTGTCATTTGATGACCCTCCTTCAGCTAAGG
CAGCCATTGACTGGTTTGATGGAAAAGAATTCCATGGCAACATCATTAAAGTGTCCTTTGCCACTAGAAG
ACCTGAATTCATGAGAGGAGGTGGAAGTGGAGGTGGGCGGCGAGGCCGTGGAGGATATAGAGGTCGTGGA
GGCTTTCAAGGGAGAGGTGGAGACCCCAAAAGTGGGGATTGGGTTTGCCCTAATCCGTCATGCGGAAATA
TGAACTTTGCTCGAAGGAATTCCTGCAATCAGTGCAATGAGCCTAGACCAGAGGACTCTCGTCCCTCAGG
AGGAGATTTCCGGGGGAGAGGCTACGGTGGAGAGAGGGGCTACAGAGGTCGTGGGGGCAGAGGTGGAGAC
CGATGA
